Addgene plasmid #62717: pCas9–mKate2ps–T1gRNA
Purpose: t1 gRNA (ATGAGAATCAAGGCGGTCGA)
Depositing lab: Leonidas Bleris. Depositing organization: University of Texas at Dallas. Publication: CRISPR-based self-cleaving mechanism for controllable gene delivery in human cells. Moore R, Spinhirne A, Lai MJ, Preisser S, Li Y, Kang T, Bleris L. Nucleic Acids Res. 2015 Jan 30;43(2):1297-303. doi: 10.1093/nar/gku1326. Epub 2014 Dec 18. PubMed 25527740.
Backbone
  Vector backbone: pTag-CFP
  Total vector size (bp): 9474
  Vector type: Mammalian Expression
Growth in bacteria
  Bacterial resistance: Kanamycin, 50 μg/mL
  Growth temperature: 37°C
  Growth strain: DH5alpha
  Copy number: Unknown
Gene/Insert
  Gene/Insert name: Cas9–mKate2ps
  Species: Synthetic
Terms and licenses: Academic/Nonprofit Terms; Industry Terms: Not Available to Industry
Depositor comments: Discrepancies between the full and QC sequence are of no functional consequence.
How to cite: pCas9–mKate2ps–T1gRNA was a gift from Leonidas Bleris (Addgene plasmid # 62717 ; http://n2t.net/addgene:62717 ; RRID:Addgene_62717)
