[The description below was written by a language model from this plasmid's Addgene catalogue record.]
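Description:
pCas9–mKate2ps–T1gRNA is a mammalian expression plasmid of about 9.5 kb built on the pTag-CFP backbone. It is propagated in E. coli under kanamycin selection. The record does not state the copy number or the origin of replication, and no feature table is available, so the exact arrangement of elements cannot be confirmed from the information given.

The listed insert is a synthetic Cas9–mKate2ps cassette, which pairs the Cas9 nuclease with a form of the far-red fluorescent protein mKate2. As the name and stated purpose indicate, the plasmid also carries a guide RNA designated T1. The record does not define the "ps" suffix, nor does it say whether Cas9 and mKate2 are fused or expressed separately. It also does not name the promoters driving the Cas9–mKate2ps cassette and the gRNA, or any polyadenylation signals or nuclear localisation tags.

The associated publication describes a CRISPR-based self-cleaving mechanism for controllable gene delivery in human cells. This suggests an all-in-one design in which nuclease, fluorescent reporter and guide are delivered together, with the guide plausibly directing Cas9 against a target site placed in the delivered DNA so that expression limits itself and reporter fluorescence tracks that process. However, the record does not say where the T1 target site lies, so this reading remains an inference. The depositor notes that discrepancies between the full and quality-control sequences have no functional consequence.
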