>Addgene plasmid #62717 | pCas9–mKate2ps–T1gRNA | depositor partial sequence | sequence record 103506 | ORF Cas9-2A-mKate2-PEST
ATGGACAAGAAGTACTCCATTGGGCTCGATATCGGCACAAACAGCGTCGGCTGGGCCGTCATTACGGACG
AGTACAAGGTGCCGAGCAAAAAATTCAAAGTTCTGGGCAATACCGATCGCCACAGCATAAAGAAGAACCT
CATTGGCGCCCTCCTGTTCGACTCCGGGGAGACGGCCGAAGCCACGCGGCTCAAAAGAACAGCACGGCGC
AGATATACCCGCAGAAAGAATCGGATCTGCTACCTGCAGGAGATCTTTAGTAATGAGATGGCTAAGGTGG
ATGACTCTTTCTTCCATAGGCTGGAGGAGTCCTTTTTGGTGGAGGAGGATAAAAAGCACGAGCGCCACCC
AATCTTTGGCAATATCGTGGACGAGGTGGCGTACCATGAAAAGTACCCAACCATATATCATCTGAGGAAG
AAGCTTGTAGACAGTACTGATAAGGCTGACTTGCGGTTGATCTATCTCGCGCTGGCGCATATGATCAAAT
TTCGGGGACACTTCCTCATCGAGGGGGACCTGAACCCAGACAACAGCGATGTCGACAAACTCTTTATCCA
ACTGGTTCAGACTTACAATCAGCTTTTCGAAGAGAACCCGATCAACGCATCCGGAGTTGACGCCAAAGCA
ATCCTGAGCGCTAGGCTGTCCAAATCCCGGCGGCTCGAAAACCTCATCGCACAGCTCCCTGGGGAGAAGA
AGAACGGCCTGTTTGGTAATCTTATCGCCCTGTCACTCGGGCTGACCCCCAACTTTAAATCTAACTTCGA
CCTGGCCGAAGATGCCAAGCTTCAACTGAGCAAAGACACCTACGATGATGATCTCGACAATCTGCTGGCC
CAGATCGGCGACCAGTACGCAGACCTTTTTTTGGCGGCAAAGAACCTGTCAGACGCCATTCTGCTGAGTG
ATATTCTGCGAGTGAACACGGAGATCACCAAAGCTCCGCTGAGCGCTAGTATGATCAAGCGCTATGATGA
GCACCACCAAGACTTGACTTTGCTGAAGGCCCTTGTCAGACAGCAACTGCCTGAGAAGTACAAGGAAATT
TTCTTCGATCAGTCTAAAAATGGCTACGCCGGATACATTGACGGCGGAGCAAGCCAGGAGGAATTTTACA
AATTTATTAAGCCCATCTTGGAAAAAATGGACGGCACCGAGGAGCTGCTGGTAAAGCTTAACAGAGAAGA
TCTGTTGCGCAAACAGCGCACTTTCGACAATGGAAGCATCCCCCACCAGATTCACCTGGGCGAACTGCAC
GCTATCCTCAGGCGGCAAGAGGATTTCTACCCCTTTTTGAAAGATAACAGGGAAAAGATTGAGAAAATCC
TCACATTTCGGATACCCTACTATGTAGGCCCCCTCGCCCGGGGAAATTCCAGATTCGCGTGGATGACTCG
CAAATCAGAAGAGACCATCACTCCCTGGAACTTCGAGGAAGTCGTGGATAAGGGGGCCTCTGCCCAGTCC
TTCATCGAAAGGATGACTAACTTTGATAAAAATCTGCCTAACGAAAAGGTGCTTCCTAAACACTCTCTGC
TGTACGAGTACTTCACAGTTTATAACGAGCTCACCAAGGTCAAATACGTCACAGAAGGGATGAGAAAGCC
AGCATTCCTGTCTGGAGAGCAGAAGAAAGCTATCGTGGACCTCCTCTTCAAGACGAACCGGAAAGTTACC
GTGAAACAGCTCAAAGAAGACTATTTCAAAAAGATTGAATGTTTCGACTCTGTTGAAATCAGCGGAGTGG
AGGATCGCTTCAACGCATCCCTGGGAACGTATCACGATCTCCTGAAAATCATTAAAGACAAGGACTTCCT
GGACAATGAGGAGAACGAGGACATTCTTGAGGACATTGTCCTCACCCTTACGTTGTTTGAAGATAGGGAG
ATGATTGAAGAACGCTTGAAAACTTACGCTCATCTCTTCGACGACAAAGTCATGAAACAGCTCAAGAGGC
GCCGATATACAGGATGGGGGCGGCTGTCAAGAAAACTGATCAATGGGATCCGAGACAAGCAGAGTGGAAA
GACAATCCTGGATTTTCTTAAGTCCGATGGATTTGCCAACCGGAACTTCATGCAGTTGATCCATGATGAC
TCTCTCACCTTTAAGGAGGACATCCAGAAAGCACAAGTTTCTGGCCAGGGGGACAGTCTTCACGAGCACA
TCGCTAATCTTGCAGGTAGCCCAGCTATCAAAAAGGGAATACTGCAGACCGTTAAGGTCGTGGATGAACT
CGTCAAAGTAATGGGAAGGCATAAGCCCGAGAATATCGTTATCGAGATGGCCCGAGAGAACCAAACTACC
CAGAAGGGACAGAAGAACAGTAGGGAAAGGATGAAGAGGATTGAAGAGGGTATAAAAGAACTGGGGTCCC
AAATCCTTAAGGAACACCCAGTTGAAAACACCCAGCTTCAGAATGAGAAGCTCTACCTGTACTACCTGCA
GAACGGCAGGGACATGTACGTGGATCAGGAACTGGACATCAATCGGCTCTCCGACTACGACGTGGATCAT
ATCGTGCCCCAGTCTTTTCTCAAAGATGATTCTATTGATAATAAAGTGTTGACAAGATCCGATAAAAATA
GAGGGAAGAGTGATAACGTCCCCTCAGAAGAAGTTGTCAAGAAAATGAAAAATTATTGGCGGCAGCTGCT
GAACGCCAAACTGATCACACAACGGAAGTTCGATAATCTGACTAAGGCTGAACGAGGTGGCCTGTCTGAG
TTGGATAAAGCCGGCTTCATCAAAAGGCAGCTTGTTGAGACACGCCAGATCACCAAGCACGTGGCCCAAA
TTCTCGATTCACGCATGAACACCAAGTACGATGAAAATGACAAACTGATTCGAGAGGTGAAAGTTATTAC
TCTGAAGTCTAAGCTGGTCTCAGATTTCAGAAAGGACTTTCAGTTTTATAAGGTGAGAGAGATCAACAAT
TACCACCATGCGCATGATGCCTACCTGAATGCAGTGGTAGGCACTGCACTTATCAAAAAATATCCCAAGC
TTGAATCTGAATTTGTTTACGGAGACTATAAAGTGTACGATGTTAGGAAAATGATCGCAAAGTCTGAGCA
GGAAATAGGCAAGGCCACCGCTAAGTACTTCTTTTACAGCAATATTATGAATTTTTTCAAGACCGAGATT
ACACTGGCCAATGGAGAGATTCGGAAGCGACCACTTATCGAAACAAACGGAGAAACAGGAGAAATCGTGT
GGGACAAGGGTAGGGATTTCGCGACAGTCCGGAAGGTCCTGTCCATGCCGCAGGTGAACATCGTTAAAAA
GACCGAAGTACAGACCGGAGGCTTCTCCAAGGAAAGTATCCTCCCGAAAAGGAACAGCGACAAGCTGATC
GCACGCAAAAAAGATTGGGACCCCAAGAAATACGGCGGATTCGATTCTCCTACAGTCGCTTACAGTGTAC
TGGTTGTGGCCAAAGTGGAGAAAGGGAAGTCTAAAAAACTCAAAAGCGTCAAGGAACTGCTGGGCATCAC
AATCATGGAGCGATCAAGCTTCGAAAAAAACCCCATCGACTTTCTCGAGGCGAAAGGATATAAAGAGGTC
AAAAAAGACCTCATCATTAAGCTTCCCAAGTACTCTCTCTTTGAGCTTGAAAACGGCCGGAAACGAATGC
TCGCTAGTGCGGGCGAGCTGCAGAAAGGTAACGAGCTGGCACTGCCCTCTAAATACGTTAATTTCTTGTA
TCTGGCCAGCCACTATGAAAAGCTCAAAGGGTCTCCCGAAGATAATGAGCAGAAGCAGCTGTTCGTGGAA
CAACACAAACACTACCTTGATGAGATCATCGAGCAAATAAGCGAATTCTCCAAAAGAGTGATCCTCGCCG
ACGCTAACCTCGATAAGGTGCTTTCTGCTTACAATAAGCACAGGGATAAGCCCATCAGGGAGCAGGCAGA
AAACATTATCCACTTGTTTACTCTGACCAACTTGGGCGCGCCTGCAGCCTTCAAGTACTTCGACACCACC
ATAGACAGAAAGCGGTACACCTCTACAAAGGAGGTCCTGGACGCCACACTGATTCATCAGTCAATTACGG
GGCTCTATGAAACAAGAATCGACCTCTCTCAGCTCGGTGGAGACAGCAGGGCTGACCCCAAGAAGAAGAG
GAAGGTGGCTGAGGGCAGAGGAAGTCTTCTAACATGCGGTGACGTGGAGGAGAATCCCGGCCCTTCCGGA
GGGCCCATGGTGAGCGAGCTGATTAAGGAGAACATGCACATGAAGCTGTACATGGAGGGCACCGTGAACA
ACCACCACTTCAAGTGCACATCCGAGGGCGAAGGCAAGCCCTACGAGGGCACCCAGACCATGAGAATCAA
GGCGGTCGAGGGCGGCCCTCTCCCCTTCGCCTTCGACATCCTGGCTACCAGCTTCATGTACGGCAGCAAA
ACCTTCATCAACCACACCCAGGGCATCCCCGACTTCTTTAAGCAGTCCTTCCCCGAGGGCTTCACATGGG
AGAGAGTCACCACATACGAAGACGGGGGCGTGCTGACCGCTACCCAGGACACCAGCCTCCAGGACGGCTG
CCTCATCTACAACGTCAAGATCAGAGGGGTGAACTTCCCATCCAACGGCCCTGTGATGCAGAAGAAAACA
CTCGGCTGGGAGGCCTCCACCGAGACCCTGTACCCCGCTGACGGCGGCCTGGAAGGCAGAGCCGACATGG
CCCTGAAGCTCGTGGGCGGGGGCCACCTGATCTGCAACTTGAAGACCACATACAGATCCAAGAAACCCGC
TAAGAACCTCAAGATGCCCGGCGTCTACTATGTGGACAGAAGACTGGAAAGAATCAAGGAGGCCGACAAA
GAGACCTACGTCGAGCAGCACGAGGTGGCTGTGGCCAGATACTGCGACCTCCCTAGCAAACTGGGGCACA
GAGGTGGAGGAGGTTCCGGATCTCACGGCTTCCCTCCCGAGGTGGAGGAGCAGGCCGCCGGCACCCTGCC
CATGAGCTGCGCCCAGGAGAGCGGCATGGATAGACACCCTGCTGCTTGCGCCAGCGCCAGGATCAACGTC
TAA
