>Addgene plasmid #62717 | pCas9–mKate2ps–T1gRNA | addgene partial sequence | sequence record 106771 | CMV-F 5'-CGCAAATGGGCGGTAGGCGTG-3'
CTATATAAGCAGAGCTGGTTTAGTGAACCGTCAGATCCGCTAGCCTTGCCACCATGGACAAGAAGTACTC
CATTGGGCTCGATATCGGCACAAACAGCGTCGGCTGGGCCGTCATTACGGACGAGTACAAGGTGCCGAGC
AAAAAATTCAAAGTTCTGGGCAATACCGATCGCCACAGCATAAAGAAGAACCTCATTGGCGCCCTCCTGT
TCGACTCCGGGGAGACGGCCGAAGCCACGCGGCTCAAAAGAACAGCACGGCGCAGATATACCCGCAGAAA
GAATCGGATCTGCTACCTGCAGGAGATCTTTAGTAATGAGATGGCTAAGGTGGATGACTCTTTCTTCCAT
AGGCTGGAGGAGTCCTTTTTGGTGGAGGAGGATAAAAAGCACGAGCGCCACCCAATCTTTGGCAATATCG
TGGACGAGGTGGCGTACCATGAAAAGTACCCAACCATATATCATCTGAGGAAGAAGCTTGTAGACAGTAC
TGATAAGGCTGACTTGCGGTTGATCTATCTCGCGCTGGCGCATATGATCAAATTTCGGGGACACTTCCTC
ATCGAGGGGGACCTGAACCCAGACAACAGCGATGTCGACAAACTCTTTATCCAACTGGTTCAGACTTACA
ATCAGCTTTTCGAAGAGAACCCGATCAACGCATCCGGAGTTGACGCCAAAGCAATCCTGAGCGCTAGGCT
GTCCAAATCCCGGCGGCTCGAAAACCTCATCGCACAGCTCCCTGGGGAGAAGAAGAACGGCCTGTTTGGT
AATCTTATCGCCCTGTCACTCGGGCTGACCCCCAACTTTAAATCTAACTTCGACCTGGCCGAAGATGCCA
AGCTTCAACTGAGCAAAGACACCTACGATGATGATCTCGACAATCTGCTGGCCCAGATCGGCGACCAGTA
CGCAGACCTTTTTTTGGCGGCAAAGAACCTGTCAGACGCCATTCTGCTGAGTGATATTCTGCGAGTGAAC
ACGGAGATCACCAAAGCTCCGCTGAGCGCTAGTATGATCAAGCGCTATGATGAGCACCACCAAGACTTGA
CTTTGCTGAAGGCCCTTGTCAGACAGCAACTGCCTGAGAAGTACAAGGAAATTTTCTTCGATCAGTCTAA
A
