>Addgene plasmid #62717 | pCas9–mKate2ps–T1gRNA | addgene partial sequence | sequence record 106772 | SV40pA-R 5'-GAAATTTGTGATGCTATTGC-3'
TTATAAGCTGCAATAAACAAGTTAACAACAACAATTGCATTCATTTTATGTTTCAGGTTCAGGGGGAGGT
GTGGGAGGTTTTTTAAAGCAAGTAAAACCTCTACAAATGTGGTATGGCTGATTATGATCTAGAGTCGCGG
CCGCTGGCCGGCCTTAGACGTTGATCCTGGCGCTGGCGCAAGCAGCAGGGTGTCTATCCATGCCGCTCTC
CTGGGCGCAGCTCATGGGCAGGGTGCCGGCGGCCTGCTCCTCCACCTCGGGAGGGAAGCCGTGAGATCCG
GAACCTCCTCCACCTCTGTGCCCCAGTTTGCTAGGGAGGTCGCAGTATCTGGCCACAGCCACCTCGTGCT
GCTCGACGTAGGTCTCTTTGTCGGCCTCCTTGATTCTTTCCAGTCTTCTGTCCACATAGTAGACGCCGGG
CATCTTGAGGTTCTTAGCGGGTTTCTTGGATCTGTATGTGGTCTTCAAGTTGCAGATCAGGTGGCCCCCG
CCCACGAGCTTCAGGGCCATGTCGGCTCTGCCTTCCAGGCCGCCGTCAGCGGGGTACAGGGTCTCGGTGG
AGGCCTCCCAGCCGAGTGTTTTCTTCTGCATCACAGGGCCGTTGGATGGGAAGTTCACCCCTCTGATCTT
GACGTTGTAGATGAGGCAGCCGTCCTGGAGGCTGGTGTCCTGGGTAGCGGTCAGCACGCCCCCGTCTTCG
TATGTGGTGACTCTCTCCCATGTGAAGCCCTCGGGGAAGGACTGCTTAAAGAAGTCGGGGATGCCCTGGG
TGTGGTTGATGAAGGTTTTGCTGCCGTACATGAAGCTGGTAGCCAGGATGTCGAAGGCGAAGGGGAGAGG
GCCGCCCTCGACCGCCTTGATTCTCATGGTCTGGGTGCCCTCGTAGGGCTTGCCTTCGCCCTCGGATGTG
CACTTGAAGTGGTGGTTGTTCACGGTGCCCTCCATGTACAGCTTCATGTGCATGTTCTCCTTAATCAGCT
CGCTCACCATGGGCCCTCCGGAA
