>Addgene plasmid #62717 | pCas9–mKate2ps–T1gRNA | addgene partial sequence | sequence record 106773 | pBR322ori-3 5'-tttgtttgcaagcagcagat-3'
GGATCTCAAGAAGATCCTTTGATCTTTTCTACGGGGTCTGACGCTCAGTGGAACGAAAACTCACGTTAAG
GGATTTTGGTCATGAGATTATCAAAAAGGATCTTCACCTAGATCCTTTTAAATTAAAAATGAAGTTTTAA
ATCAATCTAAAGTATATATGAGTAACCTGAGGCTATGGCAGGGCCTGCCGCCCCGACGTTGGCTGCGAGC
CCTGGGCCTTCACCCGAACTTGGGGGGTGGGGTGGGGAAAAGGAAGAAACGCGGGCGTATTGGCCCCAAT
GGGGTCTCGGTGGGATCCACTAGTAACGGCCGCCAGTGTGCTGGAATTCGCCCTTTAATGCCAACTTTGT
ACAAGAAAGCTGGGTCTAGAAAAAAAGCACCGACTCGGTGCCACTTTTTCAAGTTGATAACGGACTAGCC
TTATTTTAACTTGCTATTTCTAGCTCTAAAACTCGACCGCCTTGATTCTCACGGTGTTTCGTCCTTTCCA
CAAGATATATAAAGCCAAGAAATCGAAATACTTTCAAGTTACGGTAAGCATATGATAGTCCATTTTAAAA
CATAATTTTAAAACTGCAAACTACCCAAGAAATTATTACTTTCTACGTCACGTATTTTGTACTAATATCT
TTGTGTTTACAGTCAAATTAATTCTAATTATCTCTCTAACAGCCTTGTATCGTATATGCAAATATGAAGG
AATCATGGGAAATAGGCCCTCTTCCTGCCCGACCTTGGTACCGGATCCAGTCGACTGAGGTCTCGGTGGG
GTATCGACAGAGTGCCAGCCCTGGGACCGAACCCCGCGTTTATGAACAAACGACCCAACACCGTGCGTTT
TATTCTGTCTTTTTATTGCCGTCATAGCGCGGGTTCCTTCCGGTATTGTCTCCTTCCGTGTTTCAGTTAG
CCTCCCCCTAGGGTGGGCGAAGAACTCCAGCATGAGATCCCCGCGCTGGAGGATCATCCAGCCGGCGTCC
CGGAAAACGATTCCGAAGCCCAACCTTTCATAGAAGGCGGCGGTGGAATCGAAATCTCGTGATGGCAGGT
TGGGCGTC
