>Addgene plasmid #62717 | pCas9–mKate2ps–T1gRNA | addgene partial sequence | sequence record 106774 | hdCas9-R2 5'-CCGGCTTTATCCAACTCAGAC-3'
CCTTAGTCAGATTATCGAACTTCCGTTGTGTGATCAGTTTGGCGTTCAGCAGCTGCCGCCAATAATTTTT
CATTTTCTTGACAACTTCTTCTGAGGGGACGTTATCACTCTTCCCTCTATTTTTATCGGATCTTGTCAAC
ACTTTATTATCAATAGAATCATCTTTGAGAAAAGACTGGGGCACGATATGATCCACGTCGTAGTCGGAGA
GCCGATTGATGTCCAGTTCCTGATCCACGTACATGTCCCTGCCGTTCTGCAGGTAGTACAGGTAGAGCTT
CTCATTCTGAAGCTGGGTGTTTTCAACTGGGTGTTCCTTAAGGATTTGGGACCCCAGTTCTTTTATACCC
TCTTCAATCCTCTTCATCCTTTCCCTACTGTTCTTCTGTCCCTTCTGGGTAGTTTGGTTCTCTCGGGCCA
TCTCGATAACGATATTCTCGGGCTTATGCCTTCCCATTACTTTGACGAGTTCATCCACGACCTTAACGGT
CTGCAGTATTCCCTTTTTGATAGCTGGGCTACCTGCAAGATTAGCGATGTGCTCGTGAAGACTGTCCCCC
TGGCCAGAAACTTGTGCTTTCTGGATGTCCTCCTTAAAGGTGAGAGAGTCATCATGGATCAACTGCATGA
AGTTCCGGTTGGCAAATCCATCGGACTTAAGAAAATCCAGGATTGTCTTTCCACTCTGCTTGTCTCGGAT
CCCATTGATCAGTTTTCTTGACAGCCGCCCCCATCCTGTATATCGGCGCCTCTTGAGCTGTTTCATGACT
TTGTCGTCGAAGAGATGAGCGTAAGTTTTCAAGCGTTCTTCAATCATCTCCCTATCTTCAAACAACGTAA
GGGTGAGGACAATGTCCTCAAGAATGTCCTCGTTCTCCTCATTGTCCAGGAAGTCCTTGTCTTTAATGAT
TTTCAGGAGATCGTGATACGTTCCCAGGGATGCGTTGAAGCGATCCTCCACTCCGCTGATTTCAACAGAG
TCGAAACATTCAATCTTTTTGAAATAGTCTTCTTTGAGCTGTTTCACGGTAACTTTCCGGTTCGTCTTGA
AGAGGAGGTCCACGATAGCTTTCTTCTGCTCTCCAGACAGGAATGCTGGCTTT
