>Addgene plasmid #62717 | pCas9–mKate2ps–T1gRNA | addgene partial sequence | sequence record 106775 | mKate2-TurboRFP-R 5'-TGAAGTGGTGGTTGTTCACG-3'
CTTCATGTGCATGTTCTCCTTAATCAGCTCGCTCACCATGGGCCCTCCGGAAGGGCCGGGATTCTCCTCC
ACGTCACCGCATGTTAGAAGACTTCCTCTGCCCTCAGCCACCTTCCTCTTCTTCTTGGGGTCAGCCCTGC
TGTCTCCACCGAGCTGAGAGAGGTCGATTCTTGTTTCATAGAGCCCCGTAATTGACTGATGAATCAGTGT
GGCGTCCAGGACCTCCTTTGTAGAGGTGTACCGCTTTCTGTCTATGGTGGTGTCGAAGTACTTGAAGGCT
GCAGGCGCGCCCAAGTTGGTCAGAGTAAACAAGTGGATAATGTTTTCTGCCTGCTCCCTGATGGGCTTAT
CCCTGTGCTTATTGTAAGCAGAAAGCACCTTATCGAGGTTAGCGTCGGCGAGGATCACTCTTTTGGAGAA
TTCGCTTATTTGCTCGATGATCTCATCAAGGTAGTGTTTGTGTTGTTCCACGAACAGCTGCTTCTGCTCA
TTATCTTCGGGAGACCCTTTGAGCTTTTCATAGTGGCTGGCCAGATACAAGAAATTAACGTATTTAGAGG
GCAGTGCCAGCTCGTTACCTTTCTGCAGCTCGCCCGCACTAGCGAGCATTCGTTTCCGGCCGTTTTCAAG
CTCAAAGAGAGAGTACTTGGGAAGCTTAATGATGAGGTCTTTTTTGACCTCTTTATATCCTTTCGCCTCG
AGAAAGTCGATGGGGTTTTTTTCGAAGCTTGATCGCTCCATGATTGTGATGCCCAGCAGTTCCTTGACGC
TTTTGAGTTTTTTAGACTTCCCTTTCTCCACTTTGGCCACAACCAGTACACTGTAAGCGACTGTAGGAGA
ATCGAATCCGCCGTATTTCTTGGGGTCCCAATCTTTTTTGCGTGCGATCAGCTTGTCGCTGTTCCTTTTC
GGGAGGATACTTTCCTTGGAGAAGCCTCCGGTCTGTACTTCGGTCTTTTTAACGATGTTCACCTGCGGCA
TGGACAGGACCTTCCGGACTGTCGCGAAATCCCTACCCTTGTCCCACACGA
