LOCUS       Exported 9474 bp ds-DNA circular SYN 12-MAY-2021
DEFINITION  t1 gRNA (ATGAGAATCAAGGCGGTCGA).
ACCESSION   .
VERSION     .
KEYWORDS    pCas9–mKate2ps–T1gRNA
SOURCE      synthetic DNA construct
  ORGANISM  synthetic DNA construct
REFERENCE   1 (bases 1 to 9474)
  AUTHORS   Moore R, Spinhirne A, Lai MJ, Preisser S, Li Y, Kang T, Bleris L
  TITLE     CRISPR-based self-cleaving mechanism for controllable gene delivery
            in human cells.
  JOURNAL   Nucleic Acids Res. 2015 Jan 30;43(2):1297-303. doi:
            10.1093/nar/gku1326. Epub 2014 Dec 18.
  PUBMED    25527740
REFERENCE   2 (bases 1 to 9474)
  AUTHORS   .
  TITLE     Direct Submission
  JOURNAL   Exported May 12, 2021 from SnapGene Server 1.1.58
            http://www.snapgene.com
FEATURES             Location/Qualifiers
     source          1..9474
                     /organism="synthetic DNA construct"
                     /mol_type="other DNA"
     enhancer        61..364
                     /label=CMV enhancer
                     /note="human cytomegalovirus immediate early enhancer"
     promoter        365..568
                     /label=CMV promoter
                     /note="human cytomegalovirus (CMV) immediate early
                     promoter"
     primer_bind     519..539
                     /label=CMV-F
                     /note="Human CMV immediate early promoter, forward primer"
     regulatory      600..609
                     /regulatory_class="other"
                     /note="vertebrate consensus sequence for strong initiation
                     of translation (Kozak, 1987)"
     CDS             606..4709
                     /codon_start=1
                     /product="Cas9 (Csn1) endonuclease from the Streptococcus
                     pyogenes Type II CRISPR/Cas system"
                     /label=Cas9
                     /note="generates RNA-guided double strand breaks in DNA"
                     /translation="MDKKYSIGLDIGTNSVGWAVITDEYKVPSKKFKVLGNTDRHSIKK
                     NLIGALLFDSGETAEATRLKRTARRRYTRRKNRICYLQEIFSNEMAKVDDSFFHRLEES
                     FLVEEDKKHERHPIFGNIVDEVAYHEKYPTIYHLRKKLVDSTDKADLRLIYLALAHMIK
                     FRGHFLIEGDLNPDNSDVDKLFIQLVQTYNQLFEENPINASGVDAKAILSARLSKSRRL
                     ENLIAQLPGEKKNGLFGNLIALSLGLTPNFKSNFDLAEDAKLQLSKDTYDDDLDNLLAQ
                     IGDQYADLFLAAKNLSDAILLSDILRVNTEITKAPLSASMIKRYDEHHQDLTLLKALVR
                     QQLPEKYKEIFFDQSKNGYAGYIDGGASQEEFYKFIKPILEKMDGTEELLVKLNREDLL
                     RKQRTFDNGSIPHQIHLGELHAILRRQEDFYPFLKDNREKIEKILTFRIPYYVGPLARG
                     NSRFAWMTRKSEETITPWNFEEVVDKGASAQSFIERMTNFDKNLPNEKVLPKHSLLYEY
                     FTVYNELTKVKYVTEGMRKPAFLSGEQKKAIVDLLFKTNRKVTVKQLKEDYFKKIECFD
                     SVEISGVEDRFNASLGTYHDLLKIIKDKDFLDNEENEDILEDIVLTLTLFEDREMIEER
                     LKTYAHLFDDKVMKQLKRRRYTGWGRLSRKLINGIRDKQSGKTILDFLKSDGFANRNFM
                     QLIHDDSLTFKEDIQKAQVSGQGDSLHEHIANLAGSPAIKKGILQTVKVVDELVKVMGR
                     HKPENIVIEMARENQTTQKGQKNSRERMKRIEEGIKELGSQILKEHPVENTQLQNEKLY
                     LYYLQNGRDMYVDQELDINRLSDYDVDHIVPQSFLKDDSIDNKVLTRSDKNRGKSDNVP
                     SEEVVKKMKNYWRQLLNAKLITQRKFDNLTKAERGGLSELDKAGFIKRQLVETRQITKH
                     VAQILDSRMNTKYDENDKLIREVKVITLKSKLVSDFRKDFQFYKVREINNYHHAHDAYL
                     NAVVGTALIKKYPKLESEFVYGDYKVYDVRKMIAKSEQEIGKATAKYFFYSNIMNFFKT
                     EITLANGEIRKRPLIETNGETGEIVWDKGRDFATVRKVLSMPQVNIVKKTEVQTGGFSK
                     ESILPKRNSDKLIARKKDWDPKKYGGFDSPTVAYSVLVVAKVEKGKSKKLKSVKELLGI
                     TIMERSSFEKNPIDFLEAKGYKEVKKDLIIKLPKYSLFELENGRKRMLASAGELQKGNE
                     LALPSKYVNFLYLASHYEKLKGSPEDNEQKQLFVEQHKHYLDEIIEQISEFSKRVILAD
                     ANLDKVLSAYNKHRDKPIREQAENIIHLFTLTNLGAPAAFKYFDTTIDRKRYTSTKEVL
                     DATLIHQSITGLYETRIDLSQLGGD"
     CDS             4722..4742
                     /codon_start=1
                     /product="nuclear localization signal of SV40 (simian virus
                     40) large T antigen"
                     /label=SV40 NLS
                     /translation="PKKKRKV"
     CDS             4746..4799
                     /codon_start=1
                     /product="2A peptide from Thosea asigna virus capsid
                     protein"
                     /label=T2A
                     /note="Eukaryotic ribosomes fail to insert a peptide bond
                     between the Gly and Pro residues, yielding separate
                     polypeptides."
                     /translation="EGRGSLLTCGDVEENPGP"
     CDS             4812..5507
                     /codon_start=1
                     /product="monomeric far-red fluorescent protein (Shcherbo
                     et al., 2009)"
                     /label=mKate2
                     /note="mammalian codon-optimized"
                     /translation="MVSELIKENMHMKLYMEGTVNNHHFKCTSEGEGKPYEGTQTMRIK
                     AVEGGPLPFAFDILATSFMYGSKTFINHTQGIPDFFKQSFPEGFTWERVTTYEDGGVLT
                     ATQDTSLQDGCLIYNVKIRGVNFPSNGPVMQKKTLGWEASTETLYPADGGLEGRADMAL
                     KLVGGGHLICNLKTTYRSKKPAKNLKMPGVYYVDRRLERIKEADKETYVEQHEVAVARY
                     CDLPSKLGHR"
     CDS             5526..5645
                     /codon_start=1
                     /product="PEST degradation sequence from mouse ornithine
                     decarboxylase"
                     /label=hPEST
                     /note="human codon-optimized"
                     /translation="SHGFPPEVEEQAAGTLPMSCAQESGMDRHPAACASARINV"
     polyA_signal    5779..5900
                     /label=SV40 poly(A) signal
                     /note="SV40 polyadenylation signal"
     primer_bind     complement(5816..5835)
                     /label=SV40pA-R
                     /note="SV40 polyA, reverse primer"
     primer_bind     5870..5889
                     /label=EBV-rev
                     /note="SV40 polyA terminator, reverse primer"
     rep_origin      complement(5907..6362)
                     /direction=LEFT
                     /label=f1 ori
                     /note="f1 bacteriophage origin of replication; arrow
                     indicates direction of (+) strand synthesis"
     primer_bind     complement(6044..6065)
                     /label=F1ori-F
                     /note="F1 origin, forward primer"
     primer_bind     6256..6275
                     /label=F1ori-R
                     /note="F1 origin, reverse primer"
     promoter        6389..6493
                     /gene="bla"
                     /label=AmpR promoter
     promoter        6495..6852
                     /label=SV40 promoter
                     /note="SV40 enhancer and early promoter"
     primer_bind     complement(6518..6538)
                     /label=pBABE 3'
                     /note="SV40 enhancer, reverse primer for pBABE vectors"
     rep_origin      6703..6838
                     /label=SV40 ori
                     /note="SV40 origin of replication"
     primer_bind     6765..6784
                     /label=SV40pro-F
                     /note="SV40 promoter/origin, forward primer"
     CDS             6887..7681
                     /codon_start=1
                     /gene="aph(3')-II (or nptII)"
                     /product="aminoglycoside phosphotransferase from Tn5"
                     /label=NeoR/KanR
                     /note="confers resistance to neomycin, kanamycin, and G418
                     (Geneticin(R))"
                     /translation="MIEQDGLHAGSPAAWVERLFGYDWAQQTIGCSDAAVFRLSAQGRP
                     VLFVKTDLSGALNELQDEAARLSWLATTGVPCAAVLDVVTEAGRDWLLLGEVPGQDLLS
                     SHLAPAEKVSIMADAMRRLHTLDPATCPFDHQAKHRIERARTRMEAGLVDQDDLDEEHQ
                     GLAPAELFARLKASMPDGEDLVVTHGDACLPNIMVENGRFSGFIDCGRLGVADRYQDIA
                     LATRDIAEELGGEWADRFLVLYGIAAPDSQRIAFYRLLDEFF"
     primer_bind     complement(6941..6960)
                     /label=Neo-R
                     /note="Neomycin resistance gene, reverse primer"
     primer_bind     7551..7570
                     /label=Neo-F
                     /note="Neomycin resistance gene, forward primer"
     primer_bind     complement(7869..7888)
                     /label=TK-pA-R
                     /note="Thymidine kinase polyA, reverse primer"
     polyA_signal    7913..7960
                     /label=HSV TK poly(A) signal
                     /note="herpes simplex virus thymidine kinase
                     polyadenylation signal (Cole and Stacy, 1985)"
     promoter        8053..8293
                     /label=U6 promoter
                     /note="RNA polymerase III promoter for human U6 snRNA"
     primer_bind     8053..8073
                     /label=hU6-F
                     /note="Human U6 promoter, forward primer"
     primer_bind     8224..8243
                     /label=LKO.1 5'
                     /note="Human U6 promoter, forward primer"
     misc_RNA        8322..8397
                     /label=gRNA scaffold
                     /note="guide RNA scaffold for the Streptococcus pyogenes
                     CRISPR/Cas9 system"
     protein_bind    complement(8409..8433)
                     /gene="mutant version of attB"
                     /label=attB2
                     /bound_moiety="BP Clonase(TM)"
                     /note="recombination site for the Gateway(R) BP reaction"
     rep_origin      8772..9360
                     /direction=RIGHT
                     /label=ori
                     /note="high-copy-number ColE1/pMB1/pBR322/pUC origin of
                     replication"
     primer_bind     9261..9280
                     /label=pBR322ori-F
                     /note="pBR322 origin, forward primer"
ORIGIN
        1 tagttattaa tagtaatcaa ttacggggtc attagttcat agcccatata tggagttccg
       61 cgttacataa cttacggtaa atggcccgcc tggctgaccg cccaacgacc cccgcccatt
      121 gacgtcaata atgacgtatg ttcccatagt aacgccaata gggactttcc attgacgtca
      181 atgggtggag tatttacggt aaactgccca cttggcagta catcaagtgt atcatatgcc
      241 aagtacgccc cctattgacg tcaatgacgg taaatggccc gcctggcatt atgcccagta
      301 catgacctta tgggactttc ctacttggca gtacatctac gtattagtca tcgctattac
      361 catggtgatg cggttttggc agtacatcaa tgggcgtgga tagcggtttg actcacgggg
      421 atttccaagt ctccacccca ttgacgtcaa tgggagtttg ttttggcacc aaaatcaacg
      481 ggactttcca aaatgtcgta acaactccgc cccattgacg caaatgggcg gtaggcgtgt
      541 acggtgggag gtctatataa gcagagctgg tttagtgaac cgtcagatcc gctagccttg
      601 ccaccatgga caagaagtac tccattgggc tcgatatcgg cacaaacagc gtcggctggg
      661 ccgtcattac ggacgagtac aaggtgccga gcaaaaaatt caaagttctg ggcaataccg
      721 atcgccacag cataaagaag aacctcattg gcgccctcct gttcgactcc ggggagacgg
      781 ccgaagccac gcggctcaaa agaacagcac ggcgcagata tacccgcaga aagaatcgga
      841 tctgctacct gcaggagatc tttagtaatg agatggctaa ggtggatgac tctttcttcc
      901 ataggctgga ggagtccttt ttggtggagg aggataaaaa gcacgagcgc cacccaatct
      961 ttggcaatat cgtggacgag gtggcgtacc atgaaaagta cccaaccata tatcatctga
     1021 ggaagaagct tgtagacagt actgataagg ctgacttgcg gttgatctat ctcgcgctgg
     1081 cgcatatgat caaatttcgg ggacacttcc tcatcgaggg ggacctgaac ccagacaaca
     1141 gcgatgtcga caaactcttt atccaactgg ttcagactta caatcagctt ttcgaagaga
     1201 acccgatcaa cgcatccgga gttgacgcca aagcaatcct gagcgctagg ctgtccaaat
     1261 cccggcggct cgaaaacctc atcgcacagc tccctgggga gaagaagaac ggcctgtttg
     1321 gtaatcttat cgccctgtca ctcgggctga cccccaactt taaatctaac ttcgacctgg
     1381 ccgaagatgc caagcttcaa ctgagcaaag acacctacga tgatgatctc gacaatctgc
     1441 tggcccagat cggcgaccag tacgcagacc tttttttggc ggcaaagaac ctgtcagacg
     1501 ccattctgct gagtgatatt ctgcgagtga acacggagat caccaaagct ccgctgagcg
     1561 ctagtatgat caagcgctat gatgagcacc accaagactt gactttgctg aaggcccttg
     1621 tcagacagca actgcctgag aagtacaagg aaattttctt cgatcagtct aaaaatggct
     1681 acgccggata cattgacggc ggagcaagcc aggaggaatt ttacaaattt attaagccca
     1741 tcttggaaaa aatggacggc accgaggagc tgctggtaaa gcttaacaga gaagatctgt
     1801 tgcgcaaaca gcgcactttc gacaatggaa gcatccccca ccagattcac ctgggcgaac
     1861 tgcacgctat cctcaggcgg caagaggatt tctacccctt tttgaaagat aacagggaaa
     1921 agattgagaa aatcctcaca tttcggatac cctactatgt aggccccctc gcccggggaa
     1981 attccagatt cgcgtggatg actcgcaaat cagaagagac catcactccc tggaacttcg
     2041 aggaagtcgt ggataagggg gcctctgccc agtccttcat cgaaaggatg actaactttg
     2101 ataaaaatct gcctaacgaa aaggtgcttc ctaaacactc tctgctgtac gagtacttca
     2161 cagtttataa cgagctcacc aaggtcaaat acgtcacaga agggatgaga aagccagcat
     2221 tcctgtctgg agagcagaag aaagctatcg tggacctcct cttcaagacg aaccggaaag
     2281 ttaccgtgaa acagctcaaa gaagactatt tcaaaaagat tgaatgtttc gactctgttg
     2341 aaatcagcgg agtggaggat cgcttcaacg catccctggg aacgtatcac gatctcctga
     2401 aaatcattaa agacaaggac ttcctggaca atgaggagaa cgaggacatt cttgaggaca
     2461 ttgtcctcac ccttacgttg tttgaagata gggagatgat tgaagaacgc ttgaaaactt
     2521 acgctcatct cttcgacgac aaagtcatga aacagctcaa gaggcgccga tatacaggat
     2581 gggggcggct gtcaagaaaa ctgatcaatg ggatccgaga caagcagagt ggaaagacaa
     2641 tcctggattt tcttaagtcc gatggatttg ccaaccggaa cttcatgcag ttgatccatg
     2701 atgactctct cacctttaag gaggacatcc agaaagcaca agtttctggc cagggggaca
     2761 gtcttcacga gcacatcgct aatcttgcag gtagcccagc tatcaaaaag ggaatactgc
     2821 agaccgttaa ggtcgtggat gaactcgtca aagtaatggg aaggcataag cccgagaata
     2881 tcgttatcga gatggcccga gagaaccaaa ctacccagaa gggacagaag aacagtaggg
     2941 aaaggatgaa gaggattgaa gagggtataa aagaactggg gtcccaaatc cttaaggaac
     3001 acccagttga aaacacccag cttcagaatg agaagctcta cctgtactac ctgcagaacg
     3061 gcagggacat gtacgtggat caggaactgg acatcaatcg gctctccgac tacgacgtgg
     3121 atcatatcgt gccccagtct tttctcaaag atgattctat tgataataaa gtgttgacaa
     3181 gatccgataa aaatagaggg aagagtgata acgtcccctc agaagaagtt gtcaagaaaa
     3241 tgaaaaatta ttggcggcag ctgctgaacg ccaaactgat cacacaacgg aagttcgata
     3301 atctgactaa ggctgaacga ggtggcctgt ctgagttgga taaagccggc ttcatcaaaa
     3361 ggcagcttgt tgagacacgc cagatcacca agcacgtggc ccaaattctc gattcacgca
     3421 tgaacaccaa gtacgatgaa aatgacaaac tgattcgaga ggtgaaagtt attactctga
     3481 agtctaagct ggtctcagat ttcagaaagg actttcagtt ttataaggtg agagagatca
     3541 acaattacca ccatgcgcat gatgcctacc tgaatgcagt ggtaggcact gcacttatca
     3601 aaaaatatcc caagcttgaa tctgaatttg tttacggaga ctataaagtg tacgatgtta
     3661 ggaaaatgat cgcaaagtct gagcaggaaa taggcaaggc caccgctaag tacttctttt
     3721 acagcaatat tatgaatttt ttcaagaccg agattacact ggccaatgga gagattcgga
     3781 agcgaccact tatcgaaaca aacggagaaa caggagaaat cgtgtgggac aagggtaggg
     3841 atttcgcgac agtccggaag gtcctgtcca tgccgcaggt gaacatcgtt aaaaagaccg
     3901 aagtacagac cggaggcttc tccaaggaaa gtatcctccc gaaaaggaac agcgacaagc
     3961 tgatcgcacg caaaaaagat tgggacccca agaaatacgg cggattcgat tctcctacag
     4021 tcgcttacag tgtactggtt gtggccaaag tggagaaagg gaagtctaaa aaactcaaaa
     4081 gcgtcaagga actgctgggc atcacaatca tggagcgatc aagcttcgaa aaaaacccca
     4141 tcgactttct cgaggcgaaa ggatataaag aggtcaaaaa agacctcatc attaagcttc
     4201 ccaagtactc tctctttgag cttgaaaacg gccggaaacg aatgctcgct agtgcgggcg
     4261 agctgcagaa aggtaacgag ctggcactgc cctctaaata cgttaatttc ttgtatctgg
     4321 ccagccacta tgaaaagctc aaagggtctc ccgaagataa tgagcagaag cagctgttcg
     4381 tggaacaaca caaacactac cttgatgaga tcatcgagca aataagcgaa ttctccaaaa
     4441 gagtgatcct cgccgacgct aacctcgata aggtgctttc tgcttacaat aagcacaggg
     4501 ataagcccat cagggagcag gcagaaaaca ttatccactt gtttactctg accaacttgg
     4561 gcgcgcctgc agccttcaag tacttcgaca ccaccataga cagaaagcgg tacacctcta
     4621 caaaggaggt cctggacgcc acactgattc atcagtcaat tacggggctc tatgaaacaa
     4681 gaatcgacct ctctcagctc ggtggagaca gcagggctga ccccaagaag aagaggaagg
     4741 tggctgaggg cagaggaagt cttctaacat gcggtgacgt ggaggagaat cccggccctt
     4801 ccggagggcc catggtgagc gagctgatta aggagaacat gcacatgaag ctgtacatgg
     4861 agggcaccgt gaacaaccac cacttcaagt gcacatccga gggcgaaggc aagccctacg
     4921 agggcaccca gaccatgaga atcaaggcgg tcgagggcgg ccctctcccc ttcgccttcg
     4981 acatcctggc taccagcttc atgtacggca gcaaaacctt catcaaccac acccagggca
     5041 tccccgactt ctttaagcag tccttccccg agggcttcac atgggagaga gtcaccacat
     5101 acgaagacgg gggcgtgctg accgctaccc aggacaccag cctccaggac ggctgcctca
     5161 tctacaacgt caagatcaga ggggtgaact tcccatccaa cggccctgtg atgcagaaga
     5221 aaacactcgg ctgggaggcc tccaccgaga ccctgtaccc cgctgacggc ggcctggaag
     5281 gcagagccga catggccctg aagctcgtgg gcgggggcca cctgatctgc aacttgaaga
     5341 ccacatacag atccaagaaa cccgctaaga acctcaagat gcccggcgtc tactatgtgg
     5401 acagaagact ggaaagaatc aaggaggccg acaaagagac ctacgtcgag cagcacgagg
     5461 tggctgtggc cagatactgc gacctcccta gcaaactggg gcacagaggt ggaggaggtt
     5521 ccggatctca cggcttccct cccgaggtgg aggagcaggc cgccggcacc ctgcccatga
     5581 gctgcgccca ggagagcggc atggatagac accctgctgc ttgcgccagc gccaggatca
     5641 acgtctaagg ccggccagcg gccgcgactc tagatcataa tcagccatac cacatttgta
     5701 gaggttttac ttgctttaaa aaacctccca cacctccccc tgaacctgaa acataaaatg
     5761 aatgcaattg ttgttgttaa cttgtttatt gcagcttata atggttacaa ataaagcaat
     5821 agcatcacaa atttcacaaa taaagcattt ttttcactgc attctagttg tggtttgtcc
     5881 aaactcatca atgtatctta aggcgtaaat tgtaagcgtt aatattttgt taaaattcgc
     5941 gttaaatttt tgttaaatca gctcattttt taaccaatag gccgaaatcg gcaaaatccc
     6001 ttataaatca aaagaataga ccgagatagg gttgagtgtt gttccagttt ggaacaagag
     6061 tccactatta aagaacgtgg actccaacgt caaaggnnnn nnnnnnnnnn nnnnnnnnnn
     6121 nnnnnnnnnn nnnnnnnnnn nnnnntnnnn nnnnnnnnnn nnnnnnnnnn nnnnnnnnnn
     6181 nnnnnnnnnn nnnnnnnnnn nnnnnnnnnn nnnnnnnnnn nnnnnnnnnn nnnnnnngnn
     6241 nnnnnnnnnn nnnnnnnnnn nnnnnnnnnn nnnnnnnnnn nnnnnnnnnn nnnnnnnnnn
     6301 nnnnnnnnnn nnnnnnnnnn nnnnnnnnnn nnnnnnnnnn nnnnnnnnnn nnnnnnnnnn
     6361 nncaggtggc acttttcggg gaaatgtgcg cggaacccct atttgtttat ttttctaaat
     6421 acattcaaat atgtatccgc tcatgagaca ataaccctga taaatgcttc aataatattg
     6481 aaaaaggaag agtcctgagg cggaaagaac cagctgtgga atgtgtgtca gttagggtgt
     6541 ggaaagtccc caggctcccc agcaggcaga agtatgcaaa gcatgcatct caattagtca
     6601 gcaaccaggt gtggaaagtc cccaggctcc ccagcaggca gaagtatgca aagcatgcat
     6661 ctcaattagt cagcaaccat agtcccgccc ctaactccgc ccatcccgcc cctaactccg
     6721 cccagttccg cccattctcc gccccatggc tgactaattt tttttattta tgcagaggcc
     6781 gaggccgcct cggcctctga gctattccag aagtagtgag gaggcttttt tggaggccta
     6841 ggcttttgca aagatcgatc aagagacagg atgaggatcg tttcgcatga ttgaacaaga
     6901 tggattgcac gcaggttctc cggccgcttg ggtggagagg ctattcggct atgactgggc
     6961 acaacagaca atcggctgct ctgatgccgc cgtgttccgg ctgtcagcgc aggggcgccc
     7021 ggttcttttt gtcaagaccg acctgtccgg tgccctgaat gaactgcaag acgaggcagc
     7081 gcggctatcg tggctggcca cgacgggcgt tccttgcgca gctgtgctcg acgttgtcac
     7141 tgaagcggga agggactggc tgctattggg cgaagtgccg gggcaggatc tcctgtcatc
     7201 tcaccttgct cctgccgaga aagtatccat catggctgat gcaatgcggc ggctgcatac
     7261 gcttgatccg gctacctgcc cattcgacca ccaagcgaaa catcgcatcg agcgagcacg
     7321 tactcggatg gaagccggtc ttgtcgatca ggatgatctg gacgaagagc atcaggggct
     7381 cgcgccagcc gaactgttcg ccaggctcaa ggcgagcatg cccgacggcg aggatctcgt
     7441 cgtgacccat ggcgatgcct gcttgccgaa tatcatggtg gaaaatggcc gcttttctgg
     7501 attcatcgac tgtggccggc tgggtgtggc ggaccgctat caggacatag cgttggctac
     7561 ccgtgatatt gctgaagagc ttggcggcga atgggctgac cgcttcctcg tgctttacgg
     7621 tatcgccgct cccgattcgc agcgcatcgc cttctatcgc cttcttgacg agttcttctg
     7681 agcgggactc tggggttcga aatgaccgac caagcgacgc ccaacctgcc atcacgagat
     7741 ttcgattcca ccgccgcctt ctatgaaagg ttgggcttcg gaatcgtttt ccgggacgcc
     7801 ggctggatga tcctccagcg cggggatctc atgctggagt tcttcgccca ccctaggggg
     7861 aggctaactg aaacacggaa ggagacaata ccggaaggaa cccgcgctat gacggcaata
     7921 aaaagacaga ataaaacgca cggtgttggg tcgtttgttc ataaacgcgg ggttcggtcc
     7981 cagggctggc actctgtcga taccccaccg agacctcagt cgactggatc cggtaccaag
     8041 gtcgggcagg aagagggcct atttcccatg attccttcat atttgcatat acgatacaag
     8101 gctgttagag agataattag aattaatttg actgtaaaca caaagatatt agtacaaaat
     8161 acgtgacgta gaaagtaata atttcttggg tagtttgcag ttttaaaatt atgttttaaa
     8221 atggactatc atatgcttac cgtaacttga aagtatttcg atttcttggc tttatatatc
     8281 ttgtggaaag gacgaaacac cgtgagaatc aaggcggtcg agttttagag ctagaaatag
     8341 caagttaaaa taaggctagt ccgttatcaa cttgaaaaag tggcaccgag tcggtgcttt
     8401 ttttctagac ccagctttct tgtacaaagt tggcattaaa gggcgaattc cagcacactg
     8461 gcggccgtta ctagtggatc cgccacccca ccgagacccc attggggcca atacgcccgc
     8521 gtttcttcct tttccccacc ccacccccca agttcgggtg aaggcccagg gctcgcagcc
     8581 aacgtcgggg cggcaggccc tgccatagcc tcaggttact catatatact ttagattgat
     8641 ttaaaacttc atttttaatt taaaaggatc taggtgaaga tcctttttga taatctcatg
     8701 accaaaatcc cttaacgtga gttttcgttc cactgagcgt cagaccccgt agaaaagatc
     8761 aaaggatctt cttgagatcc tttttttctg cgcgtaatct gctgcttgca aacaaaaaaa
     8821 ccaccgctac cagcggtggt ttgtttgccg gatcaagagc taccaactct ttttccgaag
     8881 gtaactggct tcagcagagc gcagatacca aatactgtcc ttctagtgta gccgtagtta
     8941 ggccaccact tcaagaactc tgtagcaccg cctacatacc tcgctctgct aatcctgtta
     9001 ccagtggctg ctgccagtgg cgataagtcg tgtcttaccg ggttggactc aagacgatag
     9061 ttaccggata aggcgcagcg gtcgggctga acggggggtt cgtgcacaca gcccagcttg
     9121 gagcgaacga cctacaccga actgagatac ctacagcgtg agctatgaga aagcgccacg
     9181 cttcccgaag ggagaaaggc ggacaggtat ccggtaagcg gcagggtcgg aacaggagag
     9241 cgcacgaggg agcttccagg gggaaacgcc tggtatcttt atagtcctgt cgggtttcgc
     9301 cacctctgac ttgagcgtcg atttttgtga tgctcgtcag gggggcggag cctatggaaa
     9361 aacgccagca acgcggcctt tttacggttc ctggcctttt gctggccttt tgctcacatg
     9421 ttctttcctg cgttatcccc tgattctgtg gataaccgta ttaccgccat gcat
//
